>Addgene plasmid #46338 | Flag Nprl2 pLJM1 | depositor partial sequence | sequence record 65311 | Flag Nprl2 pLJM1 sequence 1143 bps
ATGGGCAGCGGCTGCCGCATCGAATGCATATTCTTCAGCGAGTTCCACCCCACGCTGGGACCCAAGATCA
CCTATCAGGTCCCTGAAGACTTCATCTCCCGAGAGCTGTTTGACACAGTCCAAGTGTACATCATCACCAA
GCCAGAGCTGCAGAACAAGCTTATCACTGTCACAGCTATGGAAAAGAAGCTGATCGGCTGTCCTGTGTGC
ATCGAACACAAGAAGTACAGCCGCAATGCTCTCCTCTTCAACCTGGGCTTCGTGTGTGATGCCCAGGCCA
AGACCTGCGCCCTCGAGCCCATTGTTAAAAAGCTGGCTGGCTATCTGACCACACTAGAGCTAGAGAGCAG
CTTCGTGTCCATGGAGGAGAGCAAGCAGAAGTTGGTGCCCATCATGACCATCTTGCTGGAGGAGCTAAAT
GCCTCAGGCCGGTGCACTCTGCCCATTGATGAGTCCAACACCATCCACTTGAAGGTGATTGAGCAGCGGC
CAGACCCTCCGGTGGCCCAGGAGTATGATGTACCTGTCTTTACCAAAGACAAGGAGGATTTCTTCAACTC
ACAGTGGGACCTCACTACACAACAAATCCTGCCCTACATTGATGGGTTCCGCCACATCCAGAAGATTTCA
GCAGAGGCAGATGTGGAGCTCAACCTGGTGCGCATTGCTATCCAGAACCTGCTGTACTACGGCGTTGTGA
CACTGGTGTCCATCCTCCAGTACTCCAATGTATACTGCCCAACGCCCAAGGTCCAGGACCTGGTAGATGA
CAAGTCCCTGCAAGAGGCATGTCTATCCTACGTGACCAAGCAAGGGCACAAGAGGGCCAGTCTCCGGGAT
GTGTTCCAGCTATACTGCAGCCTGAGCCCTGGCACTACCGTGCGAGACCTCATTGGCCGCCACCCCCAGC
AGCTGCAGCATGTTGATGAACGGAAGCTGATCCAGTTCGGGCTTATGAAGAACCTCATCAGGCGACTACA
GAAGTATCCTGTGCGGGTGACTCGGGAAGAGCAGAGCCACCCTGCCCGGCTTTATACAGGCTGCCACAGC
TATGACGAGATCTGCTGCAAGACAGGCATGAGCTACCATGAGCTGGATGAGCGGCTTGAAAATGACCCCA
ACATCATCATCTGCTGGAAGTGA
