>Addgene plasmid #46338 | Flag Nprl2 pLJM1 | addgene partial sequence | sequence record 66254 | CMV-F 5'-CGCAAATGGGCGGTAGGCGTG-3'
CTATATAAGCAGAGCTGGTTTAGTGAACCGTCAGATCCGCTAGCGCTACCGGTGCCACCATGGACTACAA
GGATGACGATGACAAGGGTGGTGGTGGTGGTGCGTCGACGATGGGCAGCGGCTGCCGCATCGAATGCATA
TTCTTCAGCGAGTTCCACCCCACGCTGGGACCCAAGATCACCTATCAGGTCCCTGAAGACTTCATCTCCC
GAGAGCTGTTTGACACAGTCCAAGTGTACATCATCACCAAGCCAGAGCTGCAGAACAAGCTTATCACTGT
CACAGCTATGGAAAAGAAGCTGATCGGCTGTCCTGTGTGCATCGAACACAAGAAGTACAGCCGCAATGCT
CTCCTCTTCAACCTGGGCTTCGTGTGTGATGCCCAGGCCAAGACCTGCGCCCTCGAGCCCATTGTTAAAA
AGCTGGCTGGCTATCTGACCACACTAGAGCTAGAGAGCAGCTTCGTGTCCATGGAGGAGAGCAAGCAGAA
GTTGGTGCCCATCATGACCATCTTGCTGGAGGAGCTAAATGCCTCAGGCCGGTGCACTCTGCCCATTGAT
GAGTCCAACACCATCCACTTGAAGGTGATTGAGCAGCGGCCAGACCCTCCGGTGGCCCAGGAGTATGATG
TACCTGTCTTTACCAAAGACAAGGAGGATTTCTTCAACTCACAGTGGGACCTCACTACACAACAAATCCT
GCCCTACATTGATGGGTTCCGCCACATCCAGAAGATTTCAGCAGAGGCAGATGTGGAGCTCAACCTGGTG
CGCATTGCTATCCAGAACCTGCTGTACTACGGCGTTGTGACACTGGTGTCCATCCTCCAGTACTCCAATG
TATACTGCCCAACGCCCAAGGTCCAGGACCTGGTAGATGACAAGTCCCTGCAAGAGGCATGTCTATCCTA
C
