[The description below was written by a language model from this plasmid's Addgene catalogue record.]
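Description:
Flag Nprl2 pLJM1 is a lentiviral mammalian expression plasmid built on the pLJM1 backbone and carrying the human NPRL2 coding sequence (also known as TUSC4, NPR2L, NPR2 or FFEVF2). The insert of about 1.1 kb was placed between SalI and NotI sites by restriction cloning. This puts it in frame behind a Flag epitope supplied by the backbone, so the protein is made with an N-terminal Flag tag that can be used for immunoblot detection or immunoprecipitation. The plasmid is propagated in E. coli under ampicillin selection, and its copy number is listed as unknown. A puromycin marker allows selection of mammalian cells that have taken up the construct. No feature table accompanies the record, and the promoter driving the insert, the origin of replication and the individual lentiviral elements are not stated.

As a lentiviral transfer vector, the plasmid would normally be co-transfected with separate packaging and envelope plasmids to produce viral particles. These particles integrate the Flag-NPRL2 cassette into target cells, and puromycin selection then gives stably expressing populations. Direct transfection for transient expression is also consistent with the listed vector type.

The associated publication concerns a tumour suppressor complex with GTPase-activating protein activity toward the Rag GTPases, which signal amino acid sufficiency to mTORC1. This points to use of the construct for expressing tagged NPRL2 to study its interaction partners and its role in nutrient sensing upstream of mTORC1. The record does not itself spell out specific experimental applications.
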