Addgene plasmid #46338: Flag Nprl2 pLJM1
Depositing lab: David Sabatini. Depositing organization: Whitehead Institute for Biomedical Research. Publication: A Tumor suppressor complex with GAP activity for the Rag GTPases that signal amino acid sufficiency to mTORC1. Bar-Peled L, Chantranupong L, Cherniack AD, Chen WW, Ottina KA, Grabiner BC, Spear ED, Carter SL, Meyerson M, Sabatini DM. Science. 2013 May 31;340(6136):1100-6. doi: 10.1126/science.1232044. PubMed 23723238.
Backbone
  Vector backbone: pLJM1
  Vector type: Mammalian Expression, Lentiviral
  Selectable markers: Puromycin
Growth in bacteria
  Bacterial resistance: Ampicillin, 100 μg/mL
  Growth temperature: 37°C
  Growth strain: XL10 Gold
  Copy number: Unknown
Gene/Insert
  Gene/Insert name: Nprl2
  Species: H. sapiens (human)
  Insert size (bp): 1143
  Entrez Gene: NPRL2 (a.k.a. FFEVF2, NPR2, NPR2L, TUSC4)
  Tag / fusion protein: Flag (N terminal on backbone)
  Cloning method: Restriction Enzyme; 5′ cloning site SalI (not destroyed); 3′ cloning site NotI (unknown if destroyed)
  Sequencing primers: 5′ pLJM1F; 3′ pLJM1R
Terms and licenses: Academic/Nonprofit Terms; Industry Terms: Not Available to Industry
How to cite: Flag Nprl2 pLJM1 was a gift from David Sabatini (Addgene plasmid # 46338 ; http://n2t.net/addgene:46338 ; RRID:Addgene_46338)
